Addgene plasmid #153051: KARS_pNIC-Bio3
Purpose: Expression construct for producing Avi tagged Lysyl-tRNA synthetase
Depositing lab: Susanne Gräslund. Depositing organization: Karolinska Institutet.
Backbone
  Vector backbone: pNIC-Bio3
  Backbone manufacturer: Structural Genomics Consortium
  Vector type: Bacterial Expression
Growth in bacteria
  Bacterial resistance: Kanamycin, 50 μg/mL
  Growth temperature: 37°C
  Growth strain: DH5alpha
  Copy number: Low Copy
Gene/Insert
  Gene/Insert name: KARS
  Species: H. sapiens (human)
  Entrez Gene: KARS1 (a.k.a. CMTRIB, DEAPLE, DFNB89, KARS, KARS2, KRS, LEPID)
  Promoter: T7
  Tag / fusion protein: His6-TEV (N terminal on backbone); Avi (C terminal on backbone)
  Cloning method: Ligation Independent Cloning
Terms and licenses: Academic/Nonprofit Terms; Industry Terms: Not Available to Industry
Depositor comments: Backbone vector pNIC-Bio3, Genbank acc. no. JN792439
How to cite: KARS_pNIC-Bio3 was a gift from Susanne Gräslund (Addgene plasmid # 153051 ; http://n2t.net/addgene:153051 ; RRID:Addgene_153051)
