[The description below was written by a language model from this plasmid's Addgene catalogue record and pLannotate feature annotations shown in this document.]
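Description:
KARS_pNIC-Bio3 is a bacterial expression plasmid for producing recombinant human lysyl-tRNA synthetase (KARS/KARS1) carrying an Avi tag. It is built on pNIC-Bio3, a pET-style vector from the Structural Genomics Consortium, and the insert was introduced by ligation-independent cloning. The plasmid is selected with kanamycin through an aminoglycoside phosphotransferase gene. It replicates from a ColE1/pBR322-type origin accompanied by the bom region and the rop gene, consistent with its listing as low copy. An f1 phage origin is also present, and short tetracycline-resistance fragments appear to be non-functional remnants of the pBR322 ancestry.

Expression is driven by a T7 promoter followed immediately by a lac operator and the strong T7 gene 10 ribosome binding site, with a T7 terminator downstream. The plasmid-borne lacI gene supplies lac repressor, so transcription stays repressed until IPTG is added in a host that provides T7 RNA polymerase. According to the catalogue entry, the backbone adds an N-terminal His6 tag with a TEV protease cleavage site, allowing metal-affinity purification and optional tag removal. It also adds a C-terminal Avi tag, a short peptide that is site-specifically biotinylated by the BirA ligase. The automated annotation does not call these tags explicitly. It marks the KARS1 coding region of about 1.8 kb and a short His-tag fragment downstream of the insert, which is probably residual vector sequence. The likely use is production of purified, biotinylated KARS that can be immobilised on streptavidin, for example in binder selection or interaction assays, although the record states only that it is for producing the Avi-tagged protein.
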