Features (pLannotate 1.2.2; 19 found; start..end, strand, type, name):
     45..66      -  protein_bind   CAP binding site: CAP binding activates transcription in the presence of cAMP. E. coli catabolite activator protein
     79..1161    -  CDS            lacI: lac repressor; lacI; The lac repressor binds to the lac operator to inhibit transcription in E. coli. This inhibition can be relieved by adding lactose or isopropyl-β-D-thiogalactopyranoside (IPTG).
   1162..1239    -  promoter       lacI promoter: lacI
   1247..1526    -  CDS            TcR (fragment): tetracycline efflux protein; tet; confers resistance to tetracycline
   1548..1566    +  promoter       T7 promoter: promoter for bacteriophage T7 RNA polymerase
   1567..1591    +  protein_bind   lac operator: The lac repressor binds to the lac operator to inhibit transcription in E. coli. This inhibition can be relieved by adding lactose or isopropyl-β-D-thiogalactopyranoside (IPTG). lac repressor encoded by lacI
   1606..1628    +  RBS            RBS: efficient ribosome binding site from bacteriophage T7 gene 10 (Olins and Rangwala, 1989)
   1702..3492    +  CDS            KARS1: SYK_HUMAN - Also known as KARS, KIAA0070. Experimental evidence at protein level: Swiss-Prot protein existence level 1. (Microbial infection) Interacts with HIV-1 virus GAG protein, facilitating the selective packaging of tRNA(3)(Lys), the primer for reverse transcription initiation. From Homo sapiens (Human).
   3608..3625    +  CDS            9xHis (fragment): 9xHis affinity tag
   3635..3684    +  CDS            SET1 (fragment): solubility-enhancement tag derived from T7 phage gene 10B
   3692..3739    +  terminator     T7 terminator: transcription terminator for bacteriophage T7 RNA polymerase
   3776..4204    +  rep_origin     f1 ori (sequence partly withheld): f1 bacteriophage origin of replication; arrow indicates direction of (+) strand synthesis
   4257..4314    +  promoter       AmpR promoter (fragment): bla
   4323..5138    -  CDS            KanR: aminoglycoside phosphotransferase; aph(3')-Ia; confers resistance to kanamycin in bacteria or G418 (Geneticin®) in eukaryotes
   5260..5848    +  rep_origin     ori: high-copy-number ColE1/pMB1/pBR322/pUC origin of replication
   6034..6173    -  misc_feature   bom: basis of mobility region from pBR322
   6275..6466    -  CDS            rop: Rop protein, which maintains plasmids at low copy number; rop
   6483..6863    +  CDS            YPB1_ECOLX: Protein predicted: Swiss-Prot protein existence level 4. From Escherichia coli.
   6935..30      -  CDS            TcR (fragment) (across the origin): tetracycline efflux protein; tet; confers resistance to tetracycline
>Addgene plasmid #153051 | KARS_pNIC-Bio3 | addgene full sequence | sequence record 304466 | Addgene NGS Result
GGGTTGAAGGCTCTCAAGGGCATCGGTCGAGATCCCGGTGCCTAATGAGTGAGCTAACTTACATTAATTG
CGTTGCGCTCACTGCCCGCTTTCCAGTCGGGAAACCTGTCGTGCCAGCTGCATTAATGAATCGGCCAACG
CGCGGGGAGAGGCGGTTTGCGTATTGGGCGCCAGGGTGGTTTTTCTTTTCACCAGTGAGACGGGCAACAG
CTGATTGCCCTTCACCGCCTGGCCCTGAGAGAGTTGCAGCAAGCGGTCCACGCTGGTTTGCCCCAGCAGG
CGAAAATCCTGTTTGATGGTGGTTAACGGCGGGATATAACATGAGCTGTCTTCGGTATCGTCGTATCCCA
CTACCGAGATATCCGCACCAACGCGCAGCCCGGACTCGGTAATGGCGCGCATTGCGCCCAGCGCCATCTG
ATCGTTGGCAACCAGCATCGCAGTGGGAACGATGCCCTCATTCAGCATTTGCATGGTTTGTTGAAAACCG
GACATGGCACTCCAGTCGCCTTCCCGTTCCGCTATCGGCTGAATTTGATTGCGAGTGAGATATTTATGCC
AGCCAGCCAGACGCAGACGCGCCGAGACAGAACTTAATGGGCCCGCTAACAGCGCGATTTGCTGGTGACC
CAATGCGACCAGATGCTCCACGCCCAGTCGCGTACCGTCTTCATGGGAGAAAATAATACTGTTGATGGGT
GTCTGGTCAGAGACATCAAGAAATAACGCCGGAACATTAGTGCAGGCAGCTTCCACAGCAATGGCATCCT
GGTCATCCAGCTGATAGTTAATGATCAGCCCACTGACGCGTTGCGCGAGAAGATTGTGCACCGCCGCTTT
ACAGGCTTCGACGCCGCTTCGTTCTACCATCGACACCACCACGCTGGCACCCAGTTGATCGGCGCGAGAT
TTAATCGCCGCGACAATTTGCGACGGCGCGTGCAGGGCCAGACTGGAGGTGGCAACGCCAATCAGCAACG
ACTGTTTGCCCGCCAGTTGTTGTGCCACGCGGTTGGGAATGTAATTCAGCTCCGCCATCGCCGCTTCCAC
TTTTTCCCGCGTTTTCGCAGAAACGTGGCTGGCCTGGTTCACCACGCGGGAAACGGTCTGATAAGAGACA
CCGGCATACTCTGCGACATCGTATAACGTTACTGGTTTCACATTCACCACCCTGAATTGACTCTCTTCCG
GGCGCTATCATGCCATACCGCGAAAGGTTTTGCGCCATTCGATGGTGTCCGGGATCTCGACGCTCTCCCT
TATGCGACTCCTGCATTAGGAAGCAGCCCAGTAGTAGGTTGAGGCCGTTGAGCACCGCCGCCGCAAGGAA
TGGTGCATGCAAGGAGATGGCGCCCAACAGTCCCCCGGCCACGGGGCCTGCCACCATACCCACGCCGAAA
CAAGCGCTCATGAGCCCGAAGTGGCGAGCCCGATCTTCCCCATCGGTGATGTCGGCGATATAGGCGCCAG
CAACCGCACCTGTGGCGCCGGTGATGCCGGCCACGATGCGTCCGGCGTAGAGGATCGAGATCTCGATCCC
GCGAAATTAATACGACTCACTATAGGGGAATTGTGAGCGGATAACAATTCCCCTCTAGAAATAATTTTGT
TTAACTTTAAGAAGGAGATATACATATGCACCATCATCATCATCATTCTTCTGGTGTAGATCTGGGTACC
GAGAACCTGTACTTCCAATCCATGGCGGCCGTGCAGGCGGCCGAGGTGAAAGTGGATGGCAGCGAGCCGA
AACTGAGCAAGAATGAGCTGAAGAGACGCCTGAAAGCTGAGAAGAAAGTAGCAGAGAAGGAGGCCAAACA
GAAGGAGCTCAGTGAGAAACAGCTAAGCCAAGCCACTGCTGCTGCCACCAACCACACCACTGATAATGGT
GTGGGTCCTGAGGAAGAGAGCGTGGACCCAAATCAATACTACAAAATCCGCAGTCAAGCAATTCATCAGC
TGAAGGTCAATGGGGAAGACCCATACCCACACAAGTTCCATGTAGACATCTCACTCACTGACTTCATCCA
AAAATATAGTCACCTGCAGCCTGGGGATCACCTGACTGACATCACCTTAAAGGTGGCAGGTAGGATCCAT
GCCAAAAGAGCTTCTGGGGGAAAGCTCATCTTCTATGATCTTCGAGGAGAGGGGGTGAAGTTGCAAGTCA
TGGCCAATTCCAGAAATTATAAATCAGAAGAAGAATTTATTCATATTAATAACAAACTGCGTCGGGGAGA
CATAATTGGAGTTCAGGGGAATCCTGGTAAAACCAAGAAGGGTGAGCTGAGCATCATTCCGTATGAGATC
ACACTGCTGTCTCCCTGTTTGCATATGTTACCTCATCTTCACTTTGGCCTCAAAGACAAGGAAACAAGGT
ATCGCCAGAGATACTTGGACTTGATCCTGAATGACTTTGTGAGGCAGAAATTTATCATCCGCTCTAAGAT
CATCACATATATAAGAAGTTTCTTAGATGAGCTGGGATTCCTAGAGATTGAAACTCCCATGATGAACATC
ATCCCAGGGGGAGCCGTGGCCAAGCCTTTCATCACTTATCACAACGAGCTGGACATGAACTTATATATGA
GAATTGCTCCAGAACTCTATCATAAGATGCTTGTGGTTGGTGGCATCGACCGGGTTTATGAAATTGGACG
CCAGTTCCGGAATGAGGGGATTGATTTGACGCACAATCCTGAGTTCACCACCTGTGAGTTCTACATGGCC
TATGCAGACTATCACGATCTCATGGAAATCACGGAGAAGATGGTTTCAGGGATGGTGAAGCATATTACAG
GCAGTTACAAGGTCACCTACCACCCAGATGGCCCAGAGGGCCAAGCCTACGATGTTGACTTCACCCCACC
CTTCCGGCGAATCAACATGGTAGAAGAGCTTGAGAAAGCCCTGGGGATGAAGCTGCCAGAAACGAACCTC
TTTGAAACTGAAGAAACTCGCAAAATTCTTGATGATATCTGTGTGGCAAAAGCTGTTGAATGCCCTCCAC
CTCGGACCACAGCCAGGCTCCTTGACAAGCTTGTTGGGGAGTTCCTGGAAGTGACTTGCATCAATCCTAC
ATTCATCTGTGATCACCCACAGATAATGAGCCCTTTGGCTAAATGGCACCGCTCTAAAGAGGGTCTGACT
GAGCGCTTTGAGCTGTTTGTCATGAAGAAAGAGATATGCAATGCGTATACTGAGCTGAATGATCCCATGC
GGCAGCGGCAGCTTTTTGAAGAACAGGCCAAGGCCAAGGCTGCAGGTGATGATGAGGCCATGTTCATAGA
TGAAAACTTCTGTACTGCCCTGGAATATGGGCTGCCCCCCACAGCTGGCTGGGGCATGGGCATTGATCGA
GTCGCCATGTTTCTCACGGACTCCAACAACATCAAGGAAGTACTTCTGTTTCCTGCCATGAAACCCGAAG
ACAAGAAGGAGAATGTAGCAACCACTGATACACTGGAAAGCACAACAGTTGGCACTTCTGTCAGCAGTAA
AGGTGGATACGGCCTGAATGATATCTTTGAAGCGCAGAAGATTGAATGGCATGAATGATAAGGATCCGAA
TTCGAGCTCCGTCGACAAGCTTGCGGCCGCACTCGAGCACCACCACCACCACCACTGAGATCCGGCTGCT
AACAAAGCCCGAAAGGAAGCTGAGTTGGCTGCTGCCACCGCTGAGCAATAACTAGCATAACCCCTTGGGG
CCTCTAAACGGGTCTTGAGGGGTTTTTTGCTGAAAGGAGGAACTATATCCGGATTGGCGAATGGG
[124 nt withheld, positions 3776-3899]
C
[91 nt withheld, positions 3901-3991]
A
[49 nt withheld, positions 3993-4041]
CCTTTGACGTTGGAGTCCACGTTCTTT
[37 nt withheld, positions 4069-4105]
ACCCTATCTCGGTCTATTCTTTTGATTTATAAGGGATTTTGCCGATTTCGGCCTATTGGTTAAAAAATGA
GCTGATTTAACAAAAATTTAACGCGAATTTTAACAAAATATTAACGCTTACAATTTAGGTGGCACTTTTC
GGGGAAATGTGCGCGGAACCCCTATTTGTTTATTTTTCTAAATACATTCAAATATGTATCCGCTCATGAA
TTAATTCTTAGAAAAACTCATCGAGCATCAAATGAAACTGCAATTTATTCATATCAGGATTATCAATACC
ATATTTTTGAAAAAGCCGTTTCTGTAATGAAGGAGAAAACTCACCGAGGCAGTTCCATAGGATGGCAAGA
TCCTGGTATCGGTCTGCGATTCCGACTCGTCCAACATCAATACAACCTATTAATTTCCCCTCGTCAAAAA
TAAGGTTATCAAGTGAGAAATCACCATGAGTGACGACTGAATCCGGTGAGAATGGCAAAAGTTTATGCAT
TTCTTTCCAGACTTGTTCAACAGGCCAGCCATTACGCTCGTCATCAAAATCACTCGCATCAACCAAACCG
TTATTCATTCGTGATTGCGCCTGAGCGAGACGAAATACGCGATCGCTGTTAAAAGGACAATTACAAACAG
GAATCGAATGCAACCGGCGCAGGAACACTGCCAGCGCATCAACAATATTTTCACCTGAATCAGGATATTC
TTCTAATACCTGGAATGCTGTTTTCCCGGGGATCGCAGTGGTGAGTAACCATGCATCATCAGGAGTACGG
ATAAAATGCTTGATGGTCGGAAGAGGCATAAATTCCGTCAGCCAGTTTAGTCTGACCATCTCATCTGTAA
CATCATTGGCAACGCTACCTTTGCCATGTTTCAGAAACAACTCTGGCGCATCGGGCTTCCCATACAATCG
ATAGATTGTCGCACCTGATTGCCCGACATTATCGCGAGCCCATTTATACCCATATAAATCAGCATCCATG
TTGGAATTTAATCGCGGCCTAGAGCAAGACGTTTCCCGTTGAATATGGCTCATAACACCCCTTGTATTAC
TGTTTATGTAAGCAGACAGTTTTATTGTTCATGACCAAAATCCCTTAACGTGAGTTTTCGTTCCACTGAG
CGTCAGACCCCGTAGAAAAGATCAAAGGATCTTCTTGAGATCCTTTTTTTCTGCGCGTAATCTGCTGCTT
GCAAACAAAAAAACCACCGCTACCAGCGGTGGTTTGTTTGCCGGATCAAGAGCTACCAACTCTTTTTCCG
AAGGTAACTGGCTTCAGCAGAGCGCAGATACCAAATACTGTCCTTCTAGTGTAGCCGTAGTTAGGCCACC
ACTTCAAGAACTCTGTAGCACCGCCTACATACCTCGCTCTGCTAATCCTGTTACCAGTGGCTGCTGCCAG
TGGCGATAAGTCGTGTCTTACCGGGTTGGACTCAAGACGATAGTTACCGGATAAGGCGCAGCGGTCGGGC
TGAACGGGGGGTTCGTGCACACAGCCCAGCTTGGAGCGAACGACCTACACCGAACTGAGATACCTACAGC
GTGAGCTATGAGAAAGCGCCACGCTTCCCGAAGGGAGAAAGGCGGACAGGTATCCGGTAAGCGGCAGGGT
CGGAACAGGAGAGCGCACGAGGGAGCTTCCAGGGGGAAACGCCTGGTATCTTTATAGTCCTGTCGGGTTT
CGCCACCTCTGACTTGAGCGTCGATTTTTGTGATGCTCGTCAGGGGGGCGGAGCCTATGGAAAAACGCCA
GCAACGCGGCCTTTTTACGGTTCCTGGCCTTTTGCTGGCCTTTTGCTCACATGTTCTTTCCTGCGTTATC
CCCTGATTCTGTGGATAACCGTATTACCGCCTTTGAGTGAGCTGATACCGCTCGCCGCAGCCGAACGACC
GAGCGCAGCGAGTCAGTGAGCGAGGAAGCGGAAGAGCGCCTGATGCGGTATTTTCTCCTTACGCATCTGT
GCGGTATTTCACACCGCAATGGTGCACTCTCAGTACAATCTGCTCTGATGCCGCATAGTTAAGCCAGTAT
ACACTCCGCTATCGCTACGTGACTGGGTCATGGCTGCGCCCCGACACCCGCCAACACCCGCTGACGCGCC
CTGACGGGCTTGTCTGCTCCCGGCATCCGCTTACAGACAAGCTGTGACCGTCTCCGGGAGCTGCATGTGT
CAGAGGTTTTCACCGTCATCACCGAAACGCGCGAGGCAGCTGCGGTAAAGCTCATCAGCGTGGTCGTGAA
GCGATTCACAGATGTCTGCCTGTTCATCCGCGTCCAGCTCGTTGAGTTTCTCCAGAAGCGTTAATGTCTG
GCTTCTGATAAAGCGGGCCATGTTAAGGGCGGTTTTTTCCTGTTTGGTCACTGATGCCTCCGTGTAAGGG
GGATTTCTGTTCATGGGGGTAATGATACCGATGAAACGAGAGAGGATGCTCACGATACGGGTTACTGATG
ATGAACATGCCCGGTTACTGGAACGTTGTGAGGGTAAACAACTGGCGGTATGGATGCGGCGGGACCAGAG
AAAAATCACTCAGGGTCAATGCCAGCGCTTCGTTAATACAGATGTAGGTGTTCCACAGGGTAGCCAGCAG
CATCCTGCGATGCAGATCCGGAACATAATGGTGCAGGGCGCTGACTTCCGCGTTTCCAGACTTTACGAAA
CACGGAAACCGAAGACCATTCATGTTGTTGCTCAGGTCGCAGACGTTTTGCAGCAGCAGTCGCTTCACGT
TCGCTCGCGTATCGGTGATTCATTCTGCTAACCAGTAAGGCAACCCCGCCAGCCTAGCCGGGTCCTCAAC
GACAGGAGCACGATCATGCGCACCCGTGGGGCCGCCATGCCGGCGATAATGGCCTGCTTCTCGCCGAAAC
GTTTGGTGGCGGGACCAGTGACGAAGGCTTGAGCGAGGGCGTGCAAGATTCCGAATACCGCAAGCGACAG
GCCGATCATCGTCGCGCTCCAGCGAAAGCGGTCCTCGCCGAAAATGACCCAGAGCGCTGCCGGCACCTGT
CCTACGAGTTGCATGATAAAGAAGACAGTCATAAGTGCGGCGACGATAGTCATGTCCCGCGCCCACCGGA
AGGAGCTGACT
