>Addgene plasmid #153051 | KARS_pNIC-Bio3 | depositor partial sequence | sequence record 296143 | DNA sequence of target insert without tags, start/stop amino acids  M1-V597
ATGGCGGCCGTGCAGGCGGCCGAGGTGAAAGTGGATGGCAGCGAGCCGAAACTGAGCAAGAATGAGCTGA
AGAGACGCCTGAAAGCTGAGAAGAAAGTAGCAGAGAAGGAGGCCAAACAGAAGGAGCTCAGTGAGAAACA
GCTAAGCCAAGCCACTGCTGCTGCCACCAACCACACCACTGATAATGGTGTGGGTCCTGAGGAAGAGAGC
GTGGACCCAAATCAATACTACAAAATCCGCAGTCAAGCAATTCATCAGCTGAAGGTCAATGGGGAAGACC
CATACCCACACAAGTTCCATGTAGACATCTCACTCACTGACTTCATCCAAAAATATAGTCACCTGCAGCC
TGGGGATCACCTGACTGACATCACCTTAAAGGTGGCAGGTAGGATCCATGCCAAAAGAGCTTCTGGGGGA
AAGCTCATCTTCTATGATCTTCGAGGAGAGGGGGTGAAGTTGCAAGTCATGGCCAATTCCAGAAATTATA
AATCAGAAGAAGAATTTATTCATATTAATAACAAACTGCGTCGGGGAGACATAATTGGAGTTCAGGGGAA
TCCTGGTAAAACCAAGAAGGGTGAGCTGAGCATCATTCCGTATGAGATCACACTGCTGTCTCCCTGTTTG
CATATGTTACCTCATCTTCACTTTGGCCTCAAAGACAAGGAAACAAGGTATCGCCAGAGATACTTGGACT
TGATCCTGAATGACTTTGTGAGGCAGAAATTTATCATCCGCTCTAAGATCATCACATATATAAGAAGTTT
CTTAGATGAGCTGGGATTCCTAGAGATTGAAACTCCCATGATGAACATCATCCCAGGGGGAGCCGTGGCC
AAGCCTTTCATCACTTATCACAACGAGCTGGACATGAACTTATATATGAGAATTGCTCCAGAACTCTATC
ATAAGATGCTTGTGGTTGGTGGCATCGACCGGGTTTATGAAATTGGACGCCAGTTCCGGAATGAGGGGAT
TGATTTGACGCACAATCCTGAGTTCACCACCTGTGAGTTCTACATGGCCTATGCAGACTATCACGATCTC
ATGGAAATCACGGAGAAGATGGTTTCAGGGATGGTGAAGCATATTACAGGCAGTTACAAGGTCACCTACC
ACCCAGATGGCCCAGAGGGCCAAGCCTACGATGTTGACTTCACCCCACCCTTCCGGCGAATCAACATGGT
AGAAGAGCTTGAGAAAGCCCTGGGGATGAAGCTGCCAGAAACGAACCTCTTTGAAACTGAAGAAACTCGC
AAAATTCTTGATGATATCTGTGTGGCAAAAGCTGTTGAATGCCCTCCACCTCGGACCACAGCCAGGCTCC
TTGACAAGCTTGTTGGGGAGTTCCTGGAAGTGACTTGCATCAATCCTACATTCATCTGTGATCACCCACA
GATAATGAGCCCTTTGGCTAAATGGCACCGCTCTAAAGAGGGTCTGACTGAGCGCTTTGAGCTGTTTGTC
ATGAAGAAAGAGATATGCAATGCGTATACTGAGCTGAATGATCCCATGCGGCAGCGGCAGCTTTTTGAAG
AACAGGCCAAGGCCAAGGCTGCAGGTGATGATGAGGCCATGTTCATAGATGAAAACTTCTGTACTGCCCT
GGAATATGGGCTGCCCCCCACAGCTGGCTGGGGCATGGGCATTGATCGAGTCGCCATGTTTCTCACGGAC
TCCAACAACATCAAGGAAGTACTTCTGTTTCCTGCCATGAAACCCGAAGACAAGAAGGAGAATGTAGCAA
CCACTGATACACTGGAAAGCACAACAGTTGGCACTTCTGTC
